Addgene plasmid #49696: pVRa37_2513
Depositing lab: Christopher Voigt. Depositing organization: University of California, San Francisco (UCSF). Publication: Design of orthogonal genetic switches based on a crosstalk map of sigmas, anti-sigmas, and promoters. Rhodius VA, Segall-Shapiro TH, Sharon BD, Ghodasara A, Orlova E, Tabakh H, Burkhardt DH, Clancy K, Peterson TC, Gross CA, Voigt CA. Mol Syst Biol. 2013 Oct 29;9:702. doi: 10.1038/msb.2013.58. PubMed 24169405.
Backbone
  Vector backbone: pVRa
  Vector type: Bacterial Expression, Synthetic Biology
Growth in bacteria
  Bacterial resistance: Ampicillin, 100 μg/mL
  Growth temperature: 37°C
  Growth strain: DH10B
  Copy number: Low Copy
Gene/Insert
  Gene/Insert name: ECF37_2513
  Species: Burkholderia thailandensis E264
  Mutation: Codon optimized for E.coli
  Promoter: pT7-lacO
  Tag / fusion protein: His6-PreScission (N terminal on backbone)
  Cloning method: Restriction Enzyme; 5′ cloning site NdeI (not destroyed); 3′ cloning site HindIII (not destroyed)
  Sequencing primers: 5′ CGATATAGGCGCCAGCAAC; 3′ CAGCAGCCAACTCAGCTTC
Terms and licenses: Academic/Nonprofit Terms; Industry Terms: Not Available to Industry
How to cite: pVRa37_2513 was a gift from Christopher Voigt (Addgene plasmid # 49696 ; http://n2t.net/addgene:49696 ; RRID:Addgene_49696)
