[The description below was written by a language model from this plasmid's Addgene catalogue record and pLannotate feature annotations shown in this document.]
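Description:
pVRa37_2513 is a 6,014 bp bacterial expression plasmid built on the pVRa backbone, a pET-like vector for synthetic biology work in E. coli. It replicates from a ColE1/pMB1-type origin accompanied by the rop gene and the pBR322 bom region, which fits the low copy number given in the catalogue entry, and it is selected with ampicillin through the bla (AmpR) gene. An f1 origin is also present, along with remnant tetracycline-resistance fragments flanking the lacI cassette that appear to be backbone leftovers rather than a working marker.

The payload is ECF37_2513, an extracytoplasmic function (ECF) sigma factor from Burkholderia thailandensis E264, codon optimized for E. coli and cloned between NdeI and HindIII sites that remain intact. The coding sequence itself was not annotated in the feature table, but it would occupy the unannotated stretch spanning the sequence origin, between the 5′ expression elements and the T7 terminator. Transcription is driven by a T7 promoter fused to a lac operator, followed by the T7 gene 10 ribosome binding site. The plasmid-borne lacI gene supplies repressor, so expression requires T7 RNA polymerase in the host and is inducible with IPTG. The backbone adds an N-terminal His6 tag with a PreScission protease cleavage site; the short tag fragment annotated just after the RBS probably reflects this His stretch. Further His and T7-derived tag fragments annotated downstream, before the terminator, resemble residual vector sequence, and the record does not indicate that they are fused to the insert.

The plasmid belongs to a collection used to map crosstalk among sigma factors, anti-sigma factors and their promoters in order to design orthogonal genetic switches, with this construct providing controlled expression of one sigma factor.
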