Features (pLannotate 1.2.2; 19 found; start..end, strand, type, name):
    589..606     +  CDS            9xHis (fragment): 9xHis affinity tag
    616..665     +  CDS            SET1 (fragment): solubility-enhancement tag derived from T7 phage gene 10B
    673..720     +  terminator     T7 terminator: transcription terminator for bacteriophage T7 RNA polymerase
    757..1212    +  rep_origin     f1 ori (sequence partly withheld): f1 bacteriophage origin of replication; arrow indicates direction of (+) strand synthesis
   1239..1343    +  promoter       AmpR promoter: bla
   1344..2204    +  CDS            AmpR: β-lactamase; bla; confers resistance to ampicillin, carbenicillin, and related antibiotics
   2375..2963    +  rep_origin     ori: high-copy-number ColE1/pMB1/pBR322/pUC origin of replication
   3149..3291    -  misc_feature   bom: basis of mobility region from pBR322
   3393..3584    -  CDS            rop: Rop protein, which maintains plasmids at low copy number; rop
   3601..3981    +  CDS            YPB1_ECOLX: Protein predicted: Swiss-Prot protein existence level 4. From Escherichia coli.
   4053..4344    -  CDS            TcR (fragment): tetracycline efflux protein; tet; confers resistance to tetracycline
   4359..4380    -  protein_bind   CAP binding site: CAP binding activates transcription in the presence of cAMP. E. coli catabolite activator protein
   4393..5475    -  CDS            lacI: lac repressor; lacI; The lac repressor binds to the lac operator to inhibit transcription in E. coli. This inhibition can be relieved by adding lactose or isopropyl-β-D-thiogalactopyranoside (IPTG).
   5476..5553    -  promoter       lacI promoter: lacI
   5561..5840    -  CDS            TcR (fragment): tetracycline efflux protein; tet; confers resistance to tetracycline
   5862..5880    +  promoter       T7 promoter: promoter for bacteriophage T7 RNA polymerase
   5881..5905    +  protein_bind   lac operator: The lac repressor binds to the lac operator to inhibit transcription in E. coli. This inhibition can be relieved by adding lactose or isopropyl-β-D-thiogalactopyranoside (IPTG). lac repressor encoded by lacI
   5920..5942    +  RBS            RBS: efficient ribosome binding site from bacteriophage T7 gene 10 (Olins and Rangwala, 1989)
   5961..5977    +  CDS            capTEV™ (fragment): composite tag for in vivo biotinylation, TEV protease cleavage, and 6xHis tagging
>Addgene plasmid #49696 | pVRa37_2513 | depositor full sequence | sequence record 74487 | pVRa37_2513 sequence 6014 bps
ATGGCAAGCGATAAAGAACTGGCAGATTTTCTGGCAGGCGTTGAACGTCGTGCATTTAAACAGGCAGCCT
ATGCAGTTCGTGATGATGATGCAAGCCTGGATATTGTTCAGGATGCAATGATTCGTCTGGCCGAAAAATA
TGGTGATCGTCCGGCAGCAGAACTGCCGCTGCTGTTTCAGCGTATCCTGCAGAATGCAATCCATGATTAT
TTTCGTCGTCAGAAAGTGCGTAATACCTGGGTTAGCCTGTTTAGCAGCCTGAATAATACCGATGATGACG
AATTTGATCCGCTGGAAACCCTGGAAAGCGCAGATGGTGATGGTGTTGAAAGCGGTGAAACCCGTCTGGA
ACGTGAACAGGTTCTGGCACTGATTGATGATGAAATTCAGAAACTGCCTGCACGTCAGCGTGAAGCATTT
CTGATGCGTTATTGGGAAGATATGGATGTTGCAGAAACCGCAGCAGCAATGGGTTGTAGCGAAGGTAGCG
TTAAAACCCATTGTAGCCGTGCAACCCATGCACTGGCAAGCGCACTGAAAGCAAAAGGTATTACCCTGTA
AGGATCCAAGCTTGCGGCCGCACTCGAGCACCACCACCACCACCACTGAGATCCGGCTGCTAACAAAGCC
CGAAAGGAAGCTGAGTTGGCTGCTGCCACCGCTGAGCAATAACTAGCATAACCCCTTGGGGCCTCTAAAC
GGGTCTTGAGGGGTTTTTTGCTGAAAGGAGGAACTATATCCGGATTGGCGAATGGG
[124 nt withheld, positions 757-880]
C
[91 nt withheld, positions 882-972]
A
[49 nt withheld, positions 974-1022]
CCTTTGACGTTGGAGTCCACGTTCTTT
[37 nt withheld, positions 1050-1086]
ACCCTATCTCGGTCTATTCTTTTGATTTATAAGGGATTTTGCCGATTTCGGCCTATTGGTTAAAAAATGA
GCTGATTTAACAAAAATTTAACGCGAATTTTAACAAAATATTAACGTTTACAATTTCAGGTGGCACTTTT
CGGGGAAATGTGCGCGGAACCCCTATTTGTTTATTTTTCTAAATACATTCAAATATGTATCCGCTCATGA
GACAATAACCCTGATAAATGCTTCAATAATATTGAAAAAGGAAGAGTATGAGTATTCAACATTTCCGTGT
CGCCCTTATTCCCTTTTTTGCGGCATTTTGCCTTCCTGTTTTTGCTCACCCAGAAACGCTGGTGAAAGTA
AAAGATGCTGAAGATCAGTTGGGTGCACGAGTGGGTTACATCGAACTGGATCTCAACAGCGGTAAGATCC
TTGAGAGTTTTCGCCCCGAAGAACGTTTTCCAATGATGAGCACTTTTAAAGTTCTGCTATGTGGCGCGGT
ATTATCCCGTATTGACGCCGGGCAAGAGCAACTCGGTCGCCGCATACACTATTCTCAGAATGACTTGGTT
GAGTACTCACCAGTCACAGAAAAGCATCTTACGGATGGCATGACAGTAAGAGAATTATGCAGTGCTGCCA
TAACCATGAGTGATAACACTGCGGCCAACTTACTTCTGACAACGATCGGAGGACCGAAGGAGCTAACCGC
TTTTTTGCACAACATGGGGGATCATGTAACTCGCCTTGATCGTTGGGAACCGGAGCTGAATGAAGCCATA
CCAAACGACGAGCGTGACACCACGATGCCTGCAGCAATGGCAACAACGTTGCGCAAACTATTAACTGGCG
AACTACTTACTCTAGCTTCCCGGCAACAATTAATAGACTGGATGGAGGCGGATAAAGTTGCAGGACCACT
TCTGCGCTCGGCCCTTCCGGCTGGCTGGTTTATTGCTGATAAATCTGGAGCCGGTGAGCGTGGGTCTCGC
GGTATCATTGCAGCACTGGGGCCAGATGGTAAGCCCTCCCGTATCGTAGTTATCTACACGACGGGGAGTC
AGGCAACTATGGATGAACGAAATAGACAGATCGCTGAGATAGGTGCCTCACTGATTAAGCATTGGTAACT
GTCAGACCAAGTTTACTCATATATACTTTAGATTGATTTAAAACTTCATTTTTAATTTAAAAGGATCTAG
GTGAAGATCCTTTTTGATAATCTCATGACCAAAATCCCTTAACGTGAGTTTTCGTTCCACTGAGCGTCAG
ACCCCGTAGAAAAGATCAAAGGATCTTCTTGAGATCCTTTTTTTCTGCGCGTAATCTGCTGCTTGCAAAC
AAAAAAACCACCGCTACCAGCGGTGGTTTGTTTGCCGGATCAAGAGCTACCAACTCTTTTTCCGAAGGTA
ACTGGCTTCAGCAGAGCGCAGATACCAAATACTGTCCTTCTAGTGTAGCCGTAGTTAGGCCACCACTTCA
AGAACTCTGTAGCACCGCCTACATACCTCGCTCTGCTAATCCTGTTACCAGTGGCTGCTGCCAGTGGCGA
TAAGTCGTGTCTTACCGGGTTGGACTCAAGACGATAGTTACCGGATAAGGCGCAGCGGTCGGGCTGAACG
GGGGGTTCGTGCACACAGCCCAGCTTGGAGCGAACGACCTACACCGAACTGAGATACCTACAGCGTGAGC
TATGAGAAAGCGCCACGCTTCCCGAAGGGAGAAAGGCGGACAGGTATCCGGTAAGCGGCAGGGTCGGAAC
AGGAGAGCGCACGAGGGAGCTTCCAGGGGGAAACGCCTGGTATCTTTATAGTCCTGTCGGGTTTCGCCAC
CTCTGACTTGAGCGTCGATTTTTGTGATGCTCGTCAGGGGGGCGGAGCCTATGGAAAAACGCCAGCAACG
CGGCCTTTTTACGGTTCCTGGCCTTTTGCTGGCCTTTTGCTCACATGTTCTTTCCTGCGTTATCCCCTGA
TTCTGTGGATAACCGTATTACCGCCTTTGAGTGAGCTGATACCGCTCGCCGCAGCCGAACGACCGAGCGC
AGCGAGTCAGTGAGCGAGGAAGCGGAAGAGCGCCTGATGCGGTATTTTCTCCTTACGCATCTGTGCGGTA
TTTCACACCGCATATATGGTGCACTCTCAGTACAATCTGCTCTGATGCCGCATAGTTAAGCCAGTATACA
CTCCGCTATCGCTACGTGACTGGGTCATGGCTGCGCCCCGACACCCGCCAACACCCGCTGACGCGCCCTG
ACGGGCTTGTCTGCTCCCGGCATCCGCTTACAGACAAGCTGTGACCGTCTCCGGGAGCTGCATGTGTCAG
AGGTTTTCACCGTCATCACCGAAACGCGCGAGGCAGCTGCGGTAAAGCTCATCAGCGTGGTCGTGAAGCG
ATTCACAGATGTCTGCCTGTTCATCCGCGTCCAGCTCGTTGAGTTTCTCCAGAAGCGTTAATGTCTGGCT
TCTGATAAAGCGGGCCATGTTAAGGGCGGTTTTTTCCTGTTTGGTCACTGATGCCTCCGTGTAAGGGGGA
TTTCTGTTCATGGGGGTAATGATACCGATGAAACGAGAGAGGATGCTCACGATACGGGTTACTGATGATG
AACATGCCCGGTTACTGGAACGTTGTGAGGGTAAACAACTGGCGGTATGGATGCGGCGGGACCAGAGAAA
AATCACTCAGGGTCAATGCCAGCGCTTCGTTAATACAGATGTAGGTGTTCCACAGGGTAGCCAGCAGCAT
CCTGCGATGCAGATCCGGAACATAATGGTGCAGGGCGCTGACTTCCGCGTTTCCAGACTTTACGAAACAC
GGAAACCGAAGACCATTCATGTTGTTGCTCAGGTCGCAGACGTTTTGCAGCAGCAGTCGCTTCACGTTCG
CTCGCGTATCGGTGATTCATTCTGCTAACCAGTAAGGCAACCCCGCCAGCCTAGCCGGGTCCTCAACGAC
AGGAGCACGATCATGCGCACCCGTGGGGCCGCCATGCCGGCGATAATGGCCTGCTTCTCGCCGAAACGTT
TGGTGGCGGGACCAGTGACGAAGGCTTGAGCGAGGGCGTGCAAGATTCCGAATACCGCAAGCGACAGGCC
GATCATCGTCGCGCTCCAGCGAAAGCGGTCCTCGCCGAAAATGACCCAGAGCGCTGCCGGCACCTGTCCT
ACGAGTTGCATGATAAAGAAGACAGTCATAAGTGCGGCGACGATAGTCATGCCCCGCGCCCACCGGAAGG
AGCTGACTGGGTTGAAGGCTCTCAAGGGCATCGGTCGAGATCCCGGTGCCTAATGAGTGAGCTAACTTAC
ATTAATTGCGTTGCGCTCACTGCCCGCTTTCCAGTCGGGAAACCTGTCGTGCCAGCTGCATTAATGAATC
GGCCAACGCGCGGGGAGAGGCGGTTTGCGTATTGGGCGCCAGGGTGGTTTTTCTTTTCACCAGTGAGACG
GGCAACAGCTGATTGCCCTTCACCGCCTGGCCCTGAGAGAGTTGCAGCAAGCGGTCCACGCTGGTTTGCC
CCAGCAGGCGAAAATCCTGTTTGATGGTGGTTAACGGCGGGATATAACATGAGCTGTCTTCGGTATCGTC
GTATCCCACTACCGAGATATCCGCACCAACGCGCAGCCCGGACTCGGTAATGGCGCGCATTGCGCCCAGC
GCCATCTGATCGTTGGCAACCAGCATCGCAGTGGGAACGATGCCCTCATTCAGCATTTGCATGGTTTGTT
GAAAACCGGACATGGCACTCCAGTCGCCTTCCCGTTCCGCTATCGGCTGAATTTGATTGCGAGTGAGATA
TTTATGCCAGCCAGCCAGACGCAGACGCGCCGAGACAGAACTTAATGGGCCCGCTAACAGCGCGATTTGC
TGGTGACCCAATGCGACCAGATGCTCCACGCCCAGTCGCGTACCGTCTTCATGGGAGAAAATAATACTGT
TGATGGGTGTCTGGTCAGAGACATCAAGAAATAACGCCGGAACATTAGTGCAGGCAGCTTCCACAGCAAT
GGCATCCTGGTCATCCAGCGGATAGTTAATGATCAGCCCACTGACGCGTTGCGCGAGAAGATTGTGCACC
GCCGCTTTACAGGCTTCGACGCCGCTTCGTTCTACCATCGACACCACCACGCTGGCACCCAGTTGATCGG
CGCGAGATTTAATCGCCGCGACAATTTGCGACGGCGCGTGCAGGGCCAGACTGGAGGTGGCAACGCCAAT
CAGCAACGACTGTTTGCCCGCCAGTTGTTGTGCCACGCGGTTGGGAATGTAATTCAGCTCCGCCATCGCC
GCTTCCACTTTTTCCCGCGTTTTCGCAGAAACGTGGCTGGCCTGGTTCACCACGCGGGAAACGGTCTGAT
AAGAGACACCGGCATACTCTGCGACATCGTATAACGTTACTGGTTTCACATTCACCACCCTGAATTGACT
CTCTTCCGGGCGCTATCATGCCATACCGCGAAAGGTTTTGCGCCATTCGATGGTGTCCGGGATCTCGACG
CTCTCCCTTATGCGACTCCTGCATTAGGAAGCAGCCCAGTAGTAGGTTGAGGCCGTTGAGCACCGCCGCC
GCAAGGAATGGTGCATGCAAGGAGATGGCGCCCAACAGTCCCCCGGCCACGGGGCCTGCCACCATACCCA
CGCCGAAACAAGCGCTCATGAGCCCGAAGTGGCGAGCCCGATCTTCCCCATCGGTGATGTCGGCGATATA
GGCGCCAGCAACCGCACCTGTGGCGCCGGTGATGCCGGCCACGATGCGTCCGGCGTAGAGGATCGAGATC
TCGATCCCGCGAAATTAATACGACTCACTATAGGGGAATTGTGAGCGGATAACAATTCCCCTCTAGAAAT
AATTTTGTTTAACTTTAAGAAGGAGATATACCATGGGCAGCAGCCATCATCATCATCATCACAGCAGCGG
CCTGGAAGTTCTGTTCCAGGGGCCCCAT
