>Addgene plasmid #49696 | pVRa37_2513 | depositor partial sequence | sequence record 74070 | ECF gene
ATGGCAAGCGATAAAGAACTGGCAGATTTTCTGGCAGGCGTTGAACGTCGTGCATTTAAACAGGCAGCCT
ATGCAGTTCGTGATGATGATGCAAGCCTGGATATTGTTCAGGATGCAATGATTCGTCTGGCCGAAAAATA
TGGTGATCGTCCGGCAGCAGAACTGCCGCTGCTGTTTCAGCGTATCCTGCAGAATGCAATCCATGATTAT
TTTCGTCGTCAGAAAGTGCGTAATACCTGGGTTAGCCTGTTTAGCAGCCTGAATAATACCGATGATGACG
AATTTGATCCGCTGGAAACCCTGGAAAGCGCAGATGGTGATGGTGTTGAAAGCGGTGAAACCCGTCTGGA
ACGTGAACAGGTTCTGGCACTGATTGATGATGAAATTCAGAAACTGCCTGCACGTCAGCGTGAAGCATTT
CTGATGCGTTATTGGGAAGATATGGATGTTGCAGAAACCGCAGCAGCAATGGGTTGTAGCGAAGGTAGCG
TTAAAACCCATTGTAGCCGTGCAACCCATGCACTGGCAAGCGCACTGAAAGCAAAAGGTATTACCCTGTA
A
