>Addgene plasmid #49696 | pVRa37_2513 | depositor partial sequence | sequence record 74071 | pVRa backbone
GGATCCAAGCTTGCGGCCGCACTCGAGCACCACCACCACCACCACTGAGATCCGGCTGCTAACAAAGCCC
GAAAGGAAGCTGAGTTGGCTGCTGCCACCGCTGAGCAATAACTAGCATAACCCCTTGGGGCCTCTAAACG
GGTCTTGAGGGGTTTTTTGCTGAAAGGAGGAACTATATCCGGATTGGCGAATGGG
[124 nt withheld, positions 196-319]
C
[91 nt withheld, positions 321-411]
A
[49 nt withheld, positions 413-461]
CCTTTGACGTTGGAGTCCACGTTCTTT
[37 nt withheld, positions 489-525]
ACCCTATCTCGGTCTATTCTTTTGATTTATAAGGGATTTTGCCGATTTCGGCCTATTGGTTAAAAAATGA
GCTGATTTAACAAAAATTTAACGCGAATTTTAACAAAATATTAACGTTTACAATTTCAGGTGGCACTTTT
CGGGGAAATGTGCGCGGAACCCCTATTTGTTTATTTTTCTAAATACATTCAAATATGTATCCGCTCATGA
GACAATAACCCTGATAAATGCTTCAATAATATTGAAAAAGGAAGAGTATGAGTATTCAACATTTCCGTGT
CGCCCTTATTCCCTTTTTTGCGGCATTTTGCCTTCCTGTTTTTGCTCACCCAGAAACGCTGGTGAAAGTA
AAAGATGCTGAAGATCAGTTGGGTGCACGAGTGGGTTACATCGAACTGGATCTCAACAGCGGTAAGATCC
TTGAGAGTTTTCGCCCCGAAGAACGTTTTCCAATGATGAGCACTTTTAAAGTTCTGCTATGTGGCGCGGT
ATTATCCCGTATTGACGCCGGGCAAGAGCAACTCGGTCGCCGCATACACTATTCTCAGAATGACTTGGTT
GAGTACTCACCAGTCACAGAAAAGCATCTTACGGATGGCATGACAGTAAGAGAATTATGCAGTGCTGCCA
TAACCATGAGTGATAACACTGCGGCCAACTTACTTCTGACAACGATCGGAGGACCGAAGGAGCTAACCGC
TTTTTTGCACAACATGGGGGATCATGTAACTCGCCTTGATCGTTGGGAACCGGAGCTGAATGAAGCCATA
CCAAACGACGAGCGTGACACCACGATGCCTGCAGCAATGGCAACAACGTTGCGCAAACTATTAACTGGCG
AACTACTTACTCTAGCTTCCCGGCAACAATTAATAGACTGGATGGAGGCGGATAAAGTTGCAGGACCACT
TCTGCGCTCGGCCCTTCCGGCTGGCTGGTTTATTGCTGATAAATCTGGAGCCGGTGAGCGTGGGTCTCGC
GGTATCATTGCAGCACTGGGGCCAGATGGTAAGCCCTCCCGTATCGTAGTTATCTACACGACGGGGAGTC
AGGCAACTATGGATGAACGAAATAGACAGATCGCTGAGATAGGTGCCTCACTGATTAAGCATTGGTAACT
GTCAGACCAAGTTTACTCATATATACTTTAGATTGATTTAAAACTTCATTTTTAATTTAAAAGGATCTAG
GTGAAGATCCTTTTTGATAATCTCATGACCAAAATCCCTTAACGTGAGTTTTCGTTCCACTGAGCGTCAG
ACCCCGTAGAAAAGATCAAAGGATCTTCTTGAGATCCTTTTTTTCTGCGCGTAATCTGCTGCTTGCAAAC
AAAAAAACCACCGCTACCAGCGGTGGTTTGTTTGCCGGATCAAGAGCTACCAACTCTTTTTCCGAAGGTA
ACTGGCTTCAGCAGAGCGCAGATACCAAATACTGTCCTTCTAGTGTAGCCGTAGTTAGGCCACCACTTCA
AGAACTCTGTAGCACCGCCTACATACCTCGCTCTGCTAATCCTGTTACCAGTGGCTGCTGCCAGTGGCGA
TAAGTCGTGTCTTACCGGGTTGGACTCAAGACGATAGTTACCGGATAAGGCGCAGCGGTCGGGCTGAACG
GGGGGTTCGTGCACACAGCCCAGCTTGGAGCGAACGACCTACACCGAACTGAGATACCTACAGCGTGAGC
TATGAGAAAGCGCCACGCTTCCCGAAGGGAGAAAGGCGGACAGGTATCCGGTAAGCGGCAGGGTCGGAAC
AGGAGAGCGCACGAGGGAGCTTCCAGGGGGAAACGCCTGGTATCTTTATAGTCCTGTCGGGTTTCGCCAC
CTCTGACTTGAGCGTCGATTTTTGTGATGCTCGTCAGGGGGGCGGAGCCTATGGAAAAACGCCAGCAACG
CGGCCTTTTTACGGTTCCTGGCCTTTTGCTGGCCTTTTGCTCACATGTTCTTTCCTGCGTTATCCCCTGA
TTCTGTGGATAACCGTATTACCGCCTTTGAGTGAGCTGATACCGCTCGCCGCAGCCGAACGACCGAGCGC
AGCGAGTCAGTGAGCGAGGAAGCGGAAGAGCGCCTGATGCGGTATTTTCTCCTTACGCATCTGTGCGGTA
TTTCACACCGCATATATGGTGCACTCTCAGTACAATCTGCTCTGATGCCGCATAGTTAAGCCAGTATACA
CTCCGCTATCGCTACGTGACTGGGTCATGGCTGCGCCCCGACACCCGCCAACACCCGCTGACGCGCCCTG
ACGGGCTTGTCTGCTCCCGGCATCCGCTTACAGACAAGCTGTGACCGTCTCCGGGAGCTGCATGTGTCAG
AGGTTTTCACCGTCATCACCGAAACGCGCGAGGCAGCTGCGGTAAAGCTCATCAGCGTGGTCGTGAAGCG
ATTCACAGATGTCTGCCTGTTCATCCGCGTCCAGCTCGTTGAGTTTCTCCAGAAGCGTTAATGTCTGGCT
TCTGATAAAGCGGGCCATGTTAAGGGCGGTTTTTTCCTGTTTGGTCACTGATGCCTCCGTGTAAGGGGGA
TTTCTGTTCATGGGGGTAATGATACCGATGAAACGAGAGAGGATGCTCACGATACGGGTTACTGATGATG
AACATGCCCGGTTACTGGAACGTTGTGAGGGTAAACAACTGGCGGTATGGATGCGGCGGGACCAGAGAAA
AATCACTCAGGGTCAATGCCAGCGCTTCGTTAATACAGATGTAGGTGTTCCACAGGGTAGCCAGCAGCAT
CCTGCGATGCAGATCCGGAACATAATGGTGCAGGGCGCTGACTTCCGCGTTTCCAGACTTTACGAAACAC
GGAAACCGAAGACCATTCATGTTGTTGCTCAGGTCGCAGACGTTTTGCAGCAGCAGTCGCTTCACGTTCG
CTCGCGTATCGGTGATTCATTCTGCTAACCAGTAAGGCAACCCCGCCAGCCTAGCCGGGTCCTCAACGAC
AGGAGCACGATCATGCGCACCCGTGGGGCCGCCATGCCGGCGATAATGGCCTGCTTCTCGCCGAAACGTT
TGGTGGCGGGACCAGTGACGAAGGCTTGAGCGAGGGCGTGCAAGATTCCGAATACCGCAAGCGACAGGCC
GATCATCGTCGCGCTCCAGCGAAAGCGGTCCTCGCCGAAAATGACCCAGAGCGCTGCCGGCACCTGTCCT
ACGAGTTGCATGATAAAGAAGACAGTCATAAGTGCGGCGACGATAGTCATGCCCCGCGCCCACCGGAAGG
AGCTGACTGGGTTGAAGGCTCTCAAGGGCATCGGTCGAGATCCCGGTGCCTAATGAGTGAGCTAACTTAC
ATTAATTGCGTTGCGCTCACTGCCCGCTTTCCAGTCGGGAAACCTGTCGTGCCAGCTGCATTAATGAATC
GGCCAACGCGCGGGGAGAGGCGGTTTGCGTATTGGGCGCCAGGGTGGTTTTTCTTTTCACCAGTGAGACG
GGCAACAGCTGATTGCCCTTCACCGCCTGGCCCTGAGAGAGTTGCAGCAAGCGGTCCACGCTGGTTTGCC
CCAGCAGGCGAAAATCCTGTTTGATGGTGGTTAACGGCGGGATATAACATGAGCTGTCTTCGGTATCGTC
GTATCCCACTACCGAGATATCCGCACCAACGCGCAGCCCGGACTCGGTAATGGCGCGCATTGCGCCCAGC
GCCATCTGATCGTTGGCAACCAGCATCGCAGTGGGAACGATGCCCTCATTCAGCATTTGCATGGTTTGTT
GAAAACCGGACATGGCACTCCAGTCGCCTTCCCGTTCCGCTATCGGCTGAATTTGATTGCGAGTGAGATA
TTTATGCCAGCCAGCCAGACGCAGACGCGCCGAGACAGAACTTAATGGGCCCGCTAACAGCGCGATTTGC
TGGTGACCCAATGCGACCAGATGCTCCACGCCCAGTCGCGTACCGTCTTCATGGGAGAAAATAATACTGT
TGATGGGTGTCTGGTCAGAGACATCAAGAAATAACGCCGGAACATTAGTGCAGGCAGCTTCCACAGCAAT
GGCATCCTGGTCATCCAGCGGATAGTTAATGATCAGCCCACTGACGCGTTGCGCGAGAAGATTGTGCACC
GCCGCTTTACAGGCTTCGACGCCGCTTCGTTCTACCATCGACACCACCACGCTGGCACCCAGTTGATCGG
CGCGAGATTTAATCGCCGCGACAATTTGCGACGGCGCGTGCAGGGCCAGACTGGAGGTGGCAACGCCAAT
CAGCAACGACTGTTTGCCCGCCAGTTGTTGTGCCACGCGGTTGGGAATGTAATTCAGCTCCGCCATCGCC
GCTTCCACTTTTTCCCGCGTTTTCGCAGAAACGTGGCTGGCCTGGTTCACCACGCGGGAAACGGTCTGAT
AAGAGACACCGGCATACTCTGCGACATCGTATAACGTTACTGGTTTCACATTCACCACCCTGAATTGACT
CTCTTCCGGGCGCTATCATGCCATACCGCGAAAGGTTTTGCGCCATTCGATGGTGTCCGGGATCTCGACG
CTCTCCCTTATGCGACTCCTGCATTAGGAAGCAGCCCAGTAGTAGGTTGAGGCCGTTGAGCACCGCCGCC
GCAAGGAATGGTGCATGCAAGGAGATGGCGCCCAACAGTCCCCCGGCCACGGGGCCTGCCACCATACCCA
CGCCGAAACAAGCGCTCATGAGCCCGAAGTGGCGAGCCCGATCTTCCCCATCGGTGATGTCGGCGATATA
GGCGCCAGCAACCGCACCTGTGGCGCCGGTGATGCCGGCCACGATGCGTCCGGCGTAGAGGATCGAGATC
TCGATCCCGCGAAATTAATACGACTCACTATAGGGGAATTGTGAGCGGATAACAATTCCCCTCTAGAAAT
AATTTTGTTTAACTTTAAGAAGGAGATATACCATGGGCAGCAGCCATCATCATCATCATCACAGCAGCGG
CCTGGAAGTTCTGTTCCAGGGGCCCCAT
