>Addgene plasmid #49696 | pVRa37_2513 | addgene partial sequence | sequence record 77283 | pBRrevBam 5'-GGTGATGTCGGCGATATAGG-3'
CGGTGATGCCGGCCACGATGCGTCCGGCGTAGAGGATCGAGATCTCGATCCCGCGAAATTAATACGACTC
ACTATAGGGGAATTGTGAGCGGATAACAATTCCCCTCTAGAAATAATTTTGTTTAACTTTAAGAAGGAGA
TATACCATGGGCAGCAGCCATCATCATCATCATCACAGCAGCGGCCTGGAAGTTCTGTTCCAGGGGCCCC
ATATGGCAAGCGATAAAGAACTGGCAGATTTTCTGGCAGGCGTTGAACGTCGTGCATTTAAACAGGCAGC
CTATGCAGTTCGTGATGATGATGCAAGCCTGGATATTGTTCAGGATGCAATGATTCGTCTGGCCGAAAAA
TATGGTGATCGTCCGGCAGCAGAACTGCCGCTGCTGTTTCAGCGTATCCTGCAGAATGCAATCCATGATT
ATTTTCGTCGTCAGAAAGTGCGTAATACCTGGGTTAGCCTGTTTAGCAGCCTGAATAATACCGATGATGA
CGAATTTGATCCGCTGGAAACCCTGGAAAGCGCAGATGGTGATGGTGTTGAAAGCGGTGAAACCCGTCTG
GAACGTGAACAGGTTCTGGCACTGATTGATGATGAAATTCAGAAACTGCCTGCACGTCAGCGTGAAGCAT
TTCTGATGCGTTATTGGGAAGATATGGATGTTGCAGAAACCGCAGCAGCAATGGGTTGTAGCGAAGGTAG
CGTTAAAACCCATTGTAGCCGTGCAACCCATGCACTGGCAAGCGCACTGAAAGCAAAAGGTATTACCCTG
TAAGGATCCAAGCTTGCGGCCGCACTCGAGCACCACCACCACCACCACTGAGATCCGGCTGCTAACAAAG
CCCGAAAGGAAGCTGAGTTGGCTGCTGCCACCGCTGAGCAATAACTAGCATAACCCCTTGGGGCCTCTAA
ACGGGTCTTGAGGGGTTTTTTGCTGAAAGGAGGAACTATATCC
